Addgene plasmid #226855: ancBE4-SpRY
Purpose: Expresses ancBE4max-SpRY base editor in mammalian cells with eGFP marker
Depositing lab: Alexis Komor. Publication: Genome editing with programmable base editors in human cells. Osgood NRB, Zawalick NM, Sawyer CB, Cowan QT, Gu S, Mawson SJ, Ranzau BL, Li L, Gymrek M, Goren A, Komor AC. Methods Enzymol. 2025;712:351-404. doi: 10.1016/bs.mie.2025.01.001. Epub 2025 Feb 5. PubMed 40121079.
Backbone
  Vector backbone: pCMV
  Vector type: Mammalian Expression
Growth in bacteria
  Bacterial resistance: Ampicillin, 100 μg/mL
  Growth temperature: 37°C
  Growth strain: DH5alpha
  Copy number: High Copy
Gene/Insert
  Gene/Insert name: ancBE4max-SpRY
  Species: Other
  Promoter: CMV
  Cloning method: Unknown
Terms and licenses: Academic/Nonprofit Terms; Industry Terms: Not Available to Industry
How to cite: ancBE4-SpRY was a gift from Alexis Komor (Addgene plasmid # 226855 ; http://n2t.net/addgene:226855 ; RRID:Addgene_226855)
