[The description below was written by a language model from this plasmid's Addgene catalogue record and pLannotate feature annotations shown in this document.]
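Description:
ancBE4-SpRY is a 9.7 kb mammalian expression plasmid on a pCMV backbone that produces the ancBE4max-SpRY cytosine base editor together with an EGFP marker. It is propagated in E. coli through a high-copy ColE1/pUC-type origin and selected with ampicillin via the β-lactamase gene and its native promoter. Short remnants of lac regulatory sequences, a pBluescript polylinker, an SV40 promoter fragment and a bom fragment are backbone leftovers with no evident role in the payload.

The expression unit is driven by the human CMV immediate-early enhancer and promoter, with a T7 promoter just downstream that could support in vitro transcription, and it ends at a bovine growth hormone polyadenylation signal. Within it, the annotation finds an APOBEC1-type cytidine deaminase (matched to the rat enzyme; the "anc" in the name suggests an ancestrally reconstructed variant), followed by a Streptococcus pyogenes Cas9 coding region, the uracil glycosylase inhibitor UGI from phage PBS2, and then EGFP. The name indicates the Cas9 is the SpRY variant, engineered for greatly relaxed PAM requirements, which widens the range of targetable sites. Only one UGI copy is annotated, although an unannotated gap lies between Cas9 and this UGI. The table also does not annotate the Cas9 mutations, nuclear localization signals, linkers, or the element joining EGFP to the editor, so the record does not show how the marker is coupled.

In use, the deaminase converts cytosine to uracil in the strand exposed by guide RNA-directed Cas9 binding, while UGI blocks uracil excision, favouring C-to-T outcomes. No guide RNA cassette is annotated, so a guide must be supplied separately. EGFP allows transfected human cells to be identified or enriched.
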