Features (pLannotate 1.2.2; 18 found; start..end, strand, type, name):
      1..380     +  enhancer       CMV enhancer: human cytomegalovirus immediate early enhancer
    381..584     +  promoter       CMV promoter: human cytomegalovirus (CMV) immediate early promoter
    626..644     +  promoter       T7 promoter: promoter for bacteriophage T7 RNA polymerase
    715..1398    +  CDS            Apobec1: ABEC1_RAT - Experimental evidence at protein level: Swiss-Prot protein existence level 1. Catalytic component of the apolipoprotein B mRNA editing enzyme complex which is responsible for the postranscriptional editing of a CAA codon for Gln to a UAA codon for stop in the APOB mRNA. May also play a role in the epigenetic regulation of gene expression by participating in DNA demethylation. From Rattus norvegicus (Rat).
   1495..5591    +  CDS            Cas9 (fragment): Cas9 (Csn1) endonuclease from the Streptococcus pyogenes Type II CRISPR/Cas system generates RNA-guided double strand breaks in DNA
   5905..6153    +  CDS            UGI: UNGI_BPPB2 - Experimental evidence at protein level: Swiss-Prot protein existence level 1. This protein binds specifically and reversibly to the host uracil-DNA glycosylase, preventing removal of uracil residues from PBS2 DNA by the host uracil-excision repair system. From Bacillus phage PBS2 (Bacteriophage PBS2).
   6283..6999    +  CDS            EGFP: EGFP is a basic (constitutively fluorescent) green fluorescent protein published in 1996, derived from Aequorea victoria. It is reported to be a rapidly-maturing weak dimer with moderate acid sensitivity.
   7054..7278    +  polyA_signal   bGH poly(A) signal: bovine growth hormone polyadenylation signal
   7282..7303    +  promoter       SV40 promoter (fragment): SV40 enhancer and early promoter
   7308..7324    +  misc_feature   MCS (fragment): pBluescript multiple cloning site
   7373..7389    -  protein_bind   lac operator: The lac repressor binds to the lac operator to inhibit transcription in E. coli. This inhibition can be relieved by adding lactose or isopropyl-β-D-thiogalactopyranoside (IPTG). lac repressor encoded by lacI
   7397..7427    -  promoter       lac promoter: promoter for the E. coli lac operon
   7442..7463    -  protein_bind   CAP binding site: CAP binding activates transcription in the presence of cAMP. E. coli catabolite activator protein
   7476..7568    -  CDS            lacI (fragment): lac repressor; lacI; The lac repressor binds to the lac operator to inhibit transcription in E. coli. This inhibition can be relieved by adding lactose or isopropyl-β-D-thiogalactopyranoside (IPTG).
   7751..8339    -  rep_origin     ori: high-copy-number ColE1/pMB1/pBR322/pUC origin of replication
   8510..9370    -  CDS            AmpR: β-lactamase; bla; confers resistance to ampicillin, carbenicillin, and related antibiotics
   9371..9475    -  promoter       AmpR promoter: bla
   9546..9590    -  misc_feature   bom (fragment): basis of mobility region from pBR322
>Addgene plasmid #226855 | ancBE4-SpRY | addgene full sequence | sequence record 449958 | Addgene NGS Result
GACATTGATTATTGACTAGTTATTAATAGTAATCAATTACGGGGTCATTAGTTCATAGCCCATATATGGA
GTTCCGCGTTACATAACTTACGGTAAATGGCCCGCCTGGCTGACCGCCCAACGACCCCCGCCCATTGACG
TCAATAATGACGTATGTTCCCATAGTAACGCCAATAGGGACTTTCCATTGACGTCAATGGGTGGAGTATT
TACGGTAAACTGCCCACTTGGCAGTACATCAAGTGTATCATATGCCAAGTACGCCCCCTATTGACGTCAA
TGACGGTAAATGGCCCGCCTGGCATTATGCCCAGTACATGACCTTATGGGACTTTCCTACTTGGCAGTAC
ATCTACGTATTAGTCATCGCTATTACCATGGTGATGCGGTTTTGGCAGTACATCAATGGGCGTGGATAGC
GGTTTGACTCACGGGGATTTCCAAGTCTCCACCCCATTGACGTCAATGGGAGTTTGTTTTGGCACCAAAA
TCAACGGGACTTTCCAAAATGTCGTAACAACTCCGCCCCATTGACGCAAATGGGCGGTAGGCGTGTACGG
TGGGAGGTCTATATAAGCAGAGCTGGTTTAGTGAACCGTCAGATCCGCTAGAGATCCGCGGCCGCTAATA
CGACTCACTATAGGGAGAGCCGCCACCATGAAACGGACAGCCGACGGAAGCGAGTTCGAGTCACCAAAGA
AGAAGCGGAAAGTCAGCAGTGAAACCGGACCAGTGGCAGTGGACCCAACCCTGAGGAGACGGATTGAGCC
CCATGAATTTGAAGTGTTCTTTGACCCAAGGGAGCTGAGGAAGGAGACATGCCTGCTGTACGAGATCAAG
TGGGGCACAAGCCACAAGATCTGGCGCCACAGCTCCAAGAACACCACAAAGCACGTGGAAGTGAATTTCA
TCGAGAAGTTTACCTCCGAGCGGCACTTCTGCCCCTCTACCAGCTGTTCCATCACATGGTTTCTGTCTTG
GAGCCCTTGCGGCGAGTGTTCCAAGGCCATCACCGAGTTCCTGTCTCAGCACCCTAACGTGACCCTGGTC
ATCTACGTGGCCCGGCTGTATCACCACATGGACCAGCAGAACAGGCAGGGCCTGCGCGATCTGGTGAATT
CTGGCGTGACCATCCAGATCATGACAGCCCCAGAGTACGACTATTGCTGGCGGAACTTCGTGAATTATCC
ACCTGGCAAGGAGGCACACTGGCCAAGATACCCACCCCTGTGGATGAAGCTGTATGCACTGGAGCTGCAC
GCAGGAATCCTGGGCCTGCCTCCATGTCTGAATATCCTGCGGAGAAAGCAGCCCCAGCTGACATTTTTCA
CCATTGCTCTGCAGTCTTGTCACTATCAGCGGCTGCCTCCTCATATTCTGTGGGCTACAGGCCTGAAGTC
TGGAGGATCTAGCGGAGGATCCTCTGGCAGCGAGACACCAGGAACAAGCGAGTCAGCAACACCAGAGAGC
AGTGGCGGCAGCAGCGGCGGCAGCGACAAGAAGTACAGCATCGGCCTGGCCATCGGCACCAACTCTGTGG
GCTGGGCCGTGATCACCGACGAGTACAAGGTGCCCAGCAAGAAATTCAAGGTGCTGGGCAACACCGACCG
GCACAGCATCAAGAAGAACCTGATCGGAGCCCTGCTGTTCGACAGCGGCGAAACAGCCGAGAGAACCCGG
CTGAAGAGAACCGCCAGAAGAAGATACACCAGACGGAAGAACCGGATCTGCTATCTGCAAGAGATCTTCA
GCAACGAGATGGCCAAGGTGGACGACAGCTTCTTCCACAGACTGGAAGAGTCCTTCCTGGTGGAAGAGGA
TAAGAAGCACGAGCGGCACCCCATCTTCGGCAACATCGTGGACGAGGTGGCCTACCACGAGAAGTACCCC
ACCATCTACCACCTGAGAAAGAAACTGGTGGACAGCACCGACAAGGCCGACCTGCGGCTGATCTATCTGG
CCCTGGCCCACATGATCAAGTTCCGGGGCCACTTCCTGATCGAGGGCGACCTGAACCCCGACAACAGCGA
CGTGGACAAGCTGTTCATCCAGCTGGTGCAGACCTACAACCAGCTGTTCGAGGAAAACCCCATCAACGCC
AGCGGCGTGGACGCCAAGGCCATCCTGTCTGCCAGACTGAGCAAGAGCAGACGGCTGGAAAATCTGATCG
CCCAGCTGCCCGGCGAGAAGAAGAATGGCCTGTTCGGAAACCTGATTGCCCTGAGCCTGGGCCTGACCCC
CAACTTCAAGAGCAACTTCGACCTGGCCGAGGATGCCAAACTGCAGCTGAGCAAGGACACCTACGACGAC
GACCTGGACAACCTGCTGGCCCAGATCGGCGACCAGTACGCCGACCTGTTTCTGGCCGCCAAGAACCTGT
CCGACGCCATCCTGCTGAGCGACATCCTGAGAGTGAACACCGAGATCACCAAGGCCCCCCTGAGCGCCTC
TATGATCAAGAGATACGACGAGCACCACCAGGACCTGACCCTGCTGAAAGCTCTCGTGCGGCAGCAGCTG
CCTGAGAAGTACAAAGAGATTTTCTTCGACCAGAGCAAGAACGGCTACGCCGGCTACATTGACGGCGGAG
CCAGCCAGGAAGAGTTCTACAAGTTCATCAAGCCCATCCTGGAAAAGATGGACGGCACCGAGGAACTGCT
CGTGAAGCTGAACAGAGAGGACCTGCTGCGGAAGCAGCGGACCTTCGACAACGGCAGCATCCCCCACCAG
ATCCACCTGGGAGAGCTGCACGCCATTCTGCGGCGGCAGGAAGATTTTTACCCATTCCTGAAGGACAACC
GGGAAAAGATCGAGAAGATCCTGACCTTCCGCATCCCCTACTACGTGGGCCCTCTGGCCAGGGGAAACAG
CAGATTCGCCTGGATGACCAGAAAGAGCGAGGAAACCATCACCCCCTGGAACTTCGAGGAAGTGGTGGAC
AAGGGCGCTTCCGCCCAGAGCTTCATCGAGCGGATGACCAACTTCGATAAGAACCTGCCCAACGAGAAGG
TGCTGCCCAAGCACAGCCTGCTGTACGAGTACTTCACCGTGTATAACGAGCTGACCAAAGTGAAATACGT
GACCGAGGGAATGAGAAAGCCCGCCTTCCTGAGCGGCGAGCAGAAAAAGGCCATCGTGGACCTGCTGTTC
AAGACCAACCGGAAAGTGACCGTGAAGCAGCTGAAAGAGGACTACTTCAAGAAAATCGAGTGCTTCGACT
CCGTGGAAATCTCCGGCGTGGAAGATCGGTTCAACGCCTCCCTGGGCACATACCACGATCTGCTGAAAAT
TATCAAGGACAAGGACTTCCTGGACAATGAGGAAAACGAGGACATTCTGGAAGATATCGTGCTGACCCTG
ACACTGTTTGAGGACAGAGAGATGATCGAGGAACGGCTGAAAACCTATGCCCACCTGTTCGACGACAAAG
TGATGAAGCAGCTGAAGCGGCGGAGATACACCGGCTGGGGCAGGCTGAGCCGGAAGCTGATCAACGGCAT
CCGGGACAAGCAGTCCGGCAAGACAATCCTGGATTTCCTGAAGTCCGACGGCTTCGCCAACAGAAACTTC
ATGCAGCTGATCCACGACGACAGCCTGACCTTTAAAGAGGACATCCAGAAAGCCCAGGTGTCCGGCCAGG
GCGATAGCCTGCACGAGCACATTGCCAATCTGGCCGGCAGCCCCGCCATTAAGAAGGGCATCCTGCAGAC
AGTGAAGGTGGTGGACGAGCTCGTGAAAGTGATGGGCCGGCACAAGCCCGAGAACATCGTGATCGAAATG
GCCAGAGAGAACCAGACCACCCAGAAGGGACAGAAGAACAGCCGCGAGAGAATGAAGCGGATCGAAGAGG
GCATCAAAGAGCTGGGCAGCCAGATCCTGAAAGAACACCCCGTGGAAAACACCCAGCTGCAGAACGAGAA
GCTGTACCTGTACTACCTGCAGAATGGGCGGGATATGTACGTGGACCAGGAACTGGACATCAACCGGCTG
TCCGACTACGATGTGGACCATATCGTGCCTCAGAGCTTTCTGAAGGACGACTCCATCGACAACAAGGTGC
TGACCAGAAGCGACAAGAACCGGGGCAAGAGCGACAACGTGCCCTCCGAAGAGGTCGTGAAGAAGATGAA
GAACTACTGGCGGCAGCTGCTGAACGCCAAGCTGATTACCCAGAGAAAGTTCGACAATCTGACCAAGGCC
GAGAGAGGCGGCCTGAGCGAACTGGATAAGGCCGGCTTCATCAAGAGACAGCTGGTGGAAACCCGGCAGA
TCACAAAGCACGTGGCACAGATCCTGGACTCCCGGATGAACACTAAGTACGACGAGAATGACAAGCTGAT
CCGGGAAGTGAAAGTGATCACCCTGAAGTCCAAGCTGGTGTCCGATTTCCGGAAGGATTTCCAGTTTTAC
AAAGTGCGCGAGATCAACAACTACCACCACGCCCACGACGCCTACCTGAACGCCGTCGTGGGAACCGCCC
TGATCAAAAAGTACCCTAAGCTGGAAAGCGAGTTCGTGTACGGCGACTACAAGGTGTACGACGTGCGGAA
GATGATCGCCAAGAGCGAGCAGGAAATCGGCAAGGCTACCGCCAAGTACTTCTTCTACAGCAACATCATG
AACTTTTTCAAGACCGAGATTACCCTGGCCAACGGCGAGATCCGGAAGCGGCCTCTGATCGAGACAAACG
GCGAAACCGGGGAGATCGTGTGGGATAAGGGCCGGGATTTTGCCACCGTGCGGAAAGTGCTGAGCATGCC
CCAAGTGAATATCGTGAAAAAGACCGAGGTGCAGACAGGCGGCTTCAGCAAAGAGTCTATCAGACCCAAG
AGGAACAGCGATAAGCTGATCGCCAGAAAGAAGGACTGGGACCCTAAGAAGTACGGCGGCTTCCTGTGGC
CCACCGTGGCCTATTCTGTGCTGGTGGTGGCCAAAGTGGAAAAGGGCAAGTCCAAGAAACTGAAGAGTGT
GAAAGAGCTGCTGGGGATCACCATCATGGAAAGAAGCAGCTTCGAGAAGAATCCCATCGACTTTCTGGAA
GCCAAGGGCTACAAAGAAGTGAAAAAGGACCTGATCATCAAGCTGCCTAAGTACTCCCTGTTCGAGCTGG
AAAACGGCCGGAAGAGAATGCTGGCCTCTGCCAAGCAGCTGCAGAAGGGAAACGAACTGGCCCTGCCCTC
CAAATATGTGAACTTCCTGTACCTGGCCAGCCACTATGAGAAGCTGAAGGGCTCCCCCGAGGATAATGAG
CAGAAACAGCTGTTTGTGGAACAGCACAAGCACTACCTGGACGAGATCATCGAGCAGATCAGCGAGTTCT
CCAAGAGAGTGATCCTGGCCGACGCTAATCTGGACAAAGTGCTGTCCGCCTACAACAAGCACCGGGATAA
GCCCATCAGAGAGCAGGCCGAGAATATCATCCACCTGTTTACCCTGACCAGACTGGGAGCCCCTAGAGCC
TTCAAGTACTTTGACACCACCATCGACCCCAAGCAGTACAGAAGCACCAAAGAGGTGCTGGACGCCACCC
TGATCCACCAGAGCATCACCGGCCTGTACGAGACACGGATCGACCTGTCTCAGCTGGGAGGTGACAGCGG
CGGGAGCGGCGGGAGCGGGGGGAGCACTAATCTGAGCGACATCATTGAGAAGGAGACTGGGAAACAGCTG
GTCATTCAGGAGTCCATCCTGATGCTGCCTGAGGAGGTGGAGGAAGTGATCGGCAACAAGCCAGAGTCTG
ACATCCTGGTGCACACCGCCTACGACGAGTCCACAGATGAGAATGTGATGCTGCTGACCTCTGACGCCCC
CGAGTATAAGCCTTGGGCCCTGGTCATCCAGGATTCTAACGGCGAGAATAAGATCAAGATGCTGAGCGGA
GGATCCGGAGGATCTGGAGGCAGCACCAACCTGTCTGACATCATCGAGAAGGAGACAGGCAAGCAGCTGG
TCATCCAGGAGAGCATCCTGATGCTGCCCGAAGAAGTCGAAGAAGTGATCGGAAACAAGCCTGAGAGCGA
TATCCTGGTCCATACCGCCTACGACGAGAGTACCGACGAAAATGTGATGCTGCTGACATCCGACGCCCCA
GAGTATAAGCCCTGGGCTCTGGTCATCCAGGATTCCAACGGAGAGAACAAAATCAAAATGCTGTCTGGCG
GCTCAAAAAGAACCGCCGACGGCAGCGAATTCGAGCCCAAGAAGAAGAGGAAAGTCGGAAGCGGAGCTAC
TAACTTCAGCCTGCTGAAGCAGGCTGGAGACGTGGAGGAGAACCCTGGACCTATGGTGAGCAAGGGCGAG
GAGCTGTTCACCGGGGTGGTGCCCATCCTGGTCGAGCTGGACGGCGACGTAAACGGCCACAAGTTCAGCG
TGTCCGGCGAGGGCGAGGGCGATGCCACCTACGGCAAGCTGACCCTGAAGTTCATCTGCACCACCGGCAA
GCTGCCCGTGCCCTGGCCCACCCTCGTGACCACCCTGACCTATGGAGTGCAGTGCTTCAGCCGCTACCCC
GACCACATGAAGCAGCACGACTTCTTCAAGTCCGCCATGCCCGAAGGCTACGTCCAGGAGCGCACCATCT
TCTTCAAGGACGACGGCAACTACAAGACCCGCGCCGAGGTGAAGTTCGAGGGCGACACCCTGGTGAACCG
CATCGAGCTGAAGGGCATCGACTTCAAGGAGGACGGCAACATCCTGGGGCACAAGCTGGAGTACAACTAC
AACAGCCACAACGTCTATATCATGGCCGACAAGCAGAAGAACGGCATCAAGGTGAACTTCAAGATCCGCC
ACAACATCGAGGACGGCAGCGTGCAGCTCGCCGACCACTACCAGCAGAACACCCCCATCGGCGACGGCCC
CGTGCTGCTGCCCGACAACCACTACCTGAGCACCCAGTCCGCCCTGAGCAAAGACCCCAACGAGAAGCGC
GATCACATGGTCCTGCTGGAGTTCGTGACCGCCGCCGGGATCACTCTCGGCATGGACGAGCTGTACAAGT
AACCGGTCATCATCACCATCACCATTGAGTTTAAACCCGCTGATCAGCCTCGACTGTGCCTTCTAGTTGC
CAGCCATCTGTTGTTTGCCCCTCCCCCGTGCCTTCCTTGACCCTGGAAGGTGCCACTCCCACTGTCCTTT
CCTAATAAAATGAGGAAATTGCATCGCATTGTCTGAGTAGGTGTCATTCTATTCTGGGGGGTGGGGTGGG
GCAGGACAGCAAGGGGGAGGATTGGGAAGACAATAGCAGGCATGCTGGGGATGCGGTGGGCTCTATGGCT
TCTGAGGCGGAAAGAACCAGCTGGGGCTCGATACCGTCGACCTCTAGCTAGAGCTTGGCGTAATCATGGT
CATAGCTGTTTCCTGTGTGAAATTGTTATCCGCTCACAATTCCACACAACATACGAGCCGGAAGCATAAA
GTGTAAAGCCTAGGATGCCTAATGAGTGAGCTAACTCACATTAATTGCGTTGCGCTCACTGCCCGCTTTC
CAGTCGGGAAACCTGTCGTGCCAGCTGCATTAATGAATCGGCCAACGCGCGGGAAGAGGCGGTTTGCGTA
TTGGGCGCTCTTCCGCTTCCTCGCTCACTGACTCGCTGCGCTCGGTCGTTCGGCTGCGGCGAGCGGTATC
AGCTCACTCAAAGGCGGTAATACGGTTATCCACAGAATCAGGGGATAACGCAGGAAAGAACATGTGAGCA
AAAGGCCAGCAAAAGGCCAGGAACCGTAAAAAGGCCGCGTTGCTGGCGTTTTTCCATAGGCTCCGCCCCC
CTGACGAGCATCACAAAAATCGACGCTCAAGTCAGAGGTGGCGAAACCCGACAGGACTATAAAGATACCA
GGCGTTTCCCCCTGGAAGCTCCCTCGTGCGCTCTCCTGTTCCGACCCTGCCGCTTACCGGATACCTGTCC
GCCTTTCTCCCTTCGGGAAGCGTGGCGCTTTCTCATAGCTCACGCTGTAGGTATCTCAGTTCGGTGTAGG
TCGTTCGCTCCAAGCTGGGCTGTGTGCACGAACCCCCCGTTCAGCCCGACCGCTGCGCCTTATCCGGTAA
CTATCGTCTTGAGTCCAACCCGGTAAGACACGACTTATCGCCACTGGCAGCAGCCACTGGTAACAGGATT
AGCAGAGCGAGGTATGTAGGCGGTGCTACAGAGTTCTTGAAGTGGTGGCCTAACTACGGCTACACTAGAA
GAACAGTATTTGGTATCTGCGCTCTGCTGAAGCCAGTTACCTTCGGAAAAAGAGTTGGTAGCTCTTGATC
CGGCAAACAAACCACCGCTGGTAGCGGTGGTTTTTTTGTTTGCAAGCAGCAGATTACGCGCAGAAAAAAA
GGATCTCAAGAAGATCCTTTGATCTTTTCTACGGGGTCTGACACTCAGTGGAACGAAAACTCACGTTAAG
GGATTTTGGTCATGAGATTATCAAAAAGGATCTTCACCTAGATCCTTTTAAATTAAAAATGAAGTTTTAA
ATCAATCTAAAGTATATATGAGTAAACTTGGTCTGACAGTTACCAATGCTTAATCAGTGAGGCACCTATC
TCAGCGATCTGTCTATTTCGTTCATCCATAGTTGCCTGACTCCCCGTCGTGTAGATAACTACGATACGGG
AGGGCTTACCATCTGGCCCCAGTGCTGCAATGATACCGCGAGACCCACGCTCACCGGCTCCAGATTTATC
AGCAATAAACCAGCCAGCCGGAAGGGCCGAGCGCAGAAGTGGTCCTGCAACTTTATCCGCCTCCATCCAG
TCTATTAATTGTTGCCGGGAAGCTAGAGTAAGTAGTTCGCCAGTTAATAGTTTGCGCAACGTTGTTGCCA
TTGCTACAGGCATCGTGGTGTCACGCTCGTCGTTTGGTATGGCTTCATTCAGCTCCGGTTCCCAACGATC
AAGGCGAGTTACATGATCCCCCATGTTGTGCAAAAAAGCGGTTAGCTCCTTCGGTCCTCCGATCGTTGTC
AGAAGTAAGTTGGCCGCAGTGTTATCACTCATGGTTATGGCAGCACTGCATAATTCTCTTACTGTCATGC
CATCCGTAAGATGCTTTTCTGTGACTGGTGAGTACTCAACCAAGTCATTCTGAGAATAGTGTATGCGGCG
ACCGAGTTGCTCTTGCCCGGCGTCAATACGGGATAATACCGCGCCACATAGCAGAACTTTAAAAGTGCTC
ATCATTGGAAAACGTTCTTCGGGGCGAAAACTCTCAAGGATCTTACCGCTGTTGAGATCCAGTTCGATGT
AACCCACTCGTGCACCCAACTGATCTTCAGCATCTTTTACTTTCACCAGCGTTTCTGGGTGAGCAAAAAC
AGGAAGGCAAAATGCCGCAAAAAAGGGAATAAGGGCGACACGGAAATGTTGAATACTCATACTCTTCCTT
TTTCAATATTATTGAAGCATTTATCAGGGTTATTGTCTCATGAGCGGATACATATTTGAATGTATTTAGA
AAAATAAACAAATAGGGGTTCCGCGCACATTTCCCCGAAAAGTGCCACCTGACGTCGACGGATCGGGAGA
TCGATCTCCCGATCCCCTAGGGTCGACTCTCAGTACAATCTGCTCTGATGCCGCATAGTTAAGCCAGTAT
CTGCTCCCTGCTTGTGTGTTGGAGGTCGCTGAGTAGTGCGCGAGCAAAATTTAAGCTACAACAAGGCAAG
GCTTGACCGACAATTGCATGAAGAATCTGCTTAGGGTTAGGCGTTTTGCGCTGCTTCGCGATGTACGGGC
CAGATATACGCGTT
